Addgene plasmid #123542: pMK-psbA-rbcL chimeric 5'UTR (R delta 5'SL)
Purpose: MoChlo kit
Depositing lab: Scott Lenaghan & C. Neal Stewart. Depositing organization: University of Tennessee Institute of Agriculture. Publication: MoChlo: A versatile modular cloning toolbox for chloroplast biotechnology. Occhialini A, Piatek A, Pfotenhauer AC, Frazier TP, Stewart CN, Lenaghan S. Plant Physiol. 2019 Jan 24. pii: pp.18.01220. doi: 10.1104/pp.18.01220. PubMed 30679266.
Backbone
  Vector backbone: pMK-RQ
  Vector type: Synthetic Biology
Growth in bacteria
  Bacterial resistance: Kanamycin, 50 μg/mL
  Growth temperature: 37°C
  Growth strain: Top10
  Copy number: High Copy
Gene/Insert
  Gene/Insert name: psbA-rbcL chimeric 5'UTR (R delta 5'SL)
  Cloning method: Restriction Enzyme; 5′ cloning site Unknown (unknown if destroyed)
Terms and licenses: Academic/Nonprofit Terms; Industry Terms: Not Available to Industry
Depositor comments: All inserts have been produced by gene synthesis and cloned in the indicated backbone vector. The insert is a chloroplast 5'UTR fusion designed for Golden-Gate cloning. The Original Material was developed in the performance of research that was funded by Grant Nos. ARPA-E: DE-AR000660 & DARPA: D17AC00016.
How to cite: pMK-psbA-rbcL chimeric 5'UTR (R delta 5'SL) was a gift from Scott Lenaghan & C. Neal Stewart (Addgene plasmid # 123542 ; http://n2t.net/addgene:123542 ; RRID:Addgene_123542)
