[The description below was written by a language model from this plasmid's Addgene catalogue record and pLannotate feature annotations shown in this document.]
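Description:
pMK-psbA-rbcL chimeric 5'UTR (R delta 5'SL) is a small (about 2.4 kb) part-donor plasmid from the MoChlo kit, a modular cloning toolbox for chloroplast biotechnology. It is built on pMK-RQ, a gene-synthesis cloning backbone, and is maintained in E. coli as a high-copy plasmid. The feature table shows a ColE1/pUC-type origin of replication and an aminoglycoside phosphotransferase gene (NeoR/KanR) driven by the bla (AmpR) promoter, which gives kanamycin selection. The remaining annotated elements are a T7 promoter and short fragments of an M13 origin, lacZα, lacI and an RSF origin. These appear to be backbone remnants, and nothing in the record assigns them a role in the part itself.

The payload is a synthesized chloroplast 5' untranslated region, a fusion of sequences from the psbA and rbcL leaders. The depositor describes it as a chloroplast 5'UTR fusion designed for Golden Gate cloning. The "R delta 5'SL" in the name suggests a variant in which a 5' stem-loop of the rbcL portion has been deleted, but the record does not explain the designation. The automated annotation does not label the insert. It presumably sits in the unannotated stretch after the T7 promoter, although the record gives neither its coordinates nor its source species, and it does not name the Type IIS enzyme or the overhangs that flank it.

Chloroplast 5'UTRs influence transcript stability and translation efficiency. A part like this would typically be assembled between a plastid promoter and a coding sequence when building expression cassettes for chloroplast transformation vectors, so that different leader designs can be compared.
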