Features (pLannotate 1.2.2; 8 found; start..end, strand, type, name):
      3..134     -  rep_origin     M13 ori (fragment): M13 bacteriophage origin of replication; arrow indicates direction of (+) strand synthesis
    155..311     -  CDS            lacZα (fragment): LacZα fragment of β-galactosidase; lacZ fragment
    320..338     +  promoter       T7 promoter: promoter for bacteriophage T7 RNA polymerase
    506..553     -  CDS            lacI (fragment): lac repressor; lacI; The lac repressor binds to the lac operator to inhibit transcription in E. coli. This inhibition can be relieved by adding lactose or isopropyl-β-D-thiogalactopyranoside (IPTG).
    590..630     -  rep_origin     RSF ori (fragment): Plasmids containing the RSF 1030 origin of replication can be propagated in E. coli cells that contain additional plasmids with compatible origins.
    708..1296    -  rep_origin     ori: high-copy-number ColE1/pMB1/pBR322/pUC origin of replication
   1470..2264    -  CDS            NeoR/KanR: aminoglycoside phosphotransferase confers resistance to neomycin, kanamycin, and G418 (Geneticin®)
   2265..2369    -  promoter       AmpR promoter: bla
>Addgene plasmid #123542 | pMK-psbA-rbcL chimeric 5'UTR (R delta 5'SL) | addgene full sequence | sequence record 247933 | Addgene NGS Result
CTAAATTGTAAGCGTTAATATTTTGTTAAAATTCGCGTTAAATTTTTGTTAAATCAGCTCATTTTTTAAC
CAATAGGCCGAAATCGGCAAAATCCCTTATAAATCAAAAGAATAGACCGAGATAGGGTTGAGTGGCCGCT
ACAGGGCGCTCCCATTCGCCATTCAGGCTGCGCAACTGTTGGGAAGGGCGTTTCGGTGCGGGCCTCTTCG
CTATTACGCCAGCTGGCGAAAGGGGGATGTGCTGCAAGGCGATTAAGTTGGGTAACGCCAGGGTTTTCCC
AGTCACGACGTTGTAAAACGACGGCCAGTGAGCGCGACGTAATACGACTCACTATAGGGCGAATTGAAGG
AAGGCCGTCAAGGCCGCATCAACGAGCTCGGTCTCATACTATGTATTTGGCAAATCAAATACCATGCTAG
TGTGCTTGGGAGTCCCTGATGATTAAATAAACCAAGATTTTACCAATGTGAGACCGGTACCCTCTGGGCC
TCATGGGCCTTCCTTTCACTGCCCGCTTTCCAGTCGGGAAACCTGTCGTGCCAGCTGCATTAACATGGTC
ATAGCTGTTTCCTTGCGTATTGGGCGCTCTCCGCTTCCTCGCTCACTGACTCGCTGCGCTCGGTCGTTCG
GGTAAAGCCTGGGGTGCCTAATGAGCAAAAGGCCAGCAAAAGGCCAGGAACCGTAAAAAGGCCGCGTTGC
TGGCGTTTTTCCATAGGCTCCGCCCCCCTGACGAGCATCACAAAAATCGACGCTCAAGTCAGAGGTGGCG
AAACCCGACAGGACTATAAAGATACCAGGCGTTTCCCCCTGGAAGCTCCCTCGTGCGCTCTCCTGTTCCG
ACCCTGCCGCTTACCGGATACCTGTCCGCCTTTCTCCCTTCGGGAAGCGTGGCGCTTTCTCATAGCTCAC
GCTGTAGGTATCTCAGTTCGGTGTAGGTCGTTCGCTCCAAGCTGGGCTGTGTGCACGAACCCCCCGTTCA
GCCCGACCGCTGCGCCTTATCCGGTAACTATCGTCTTGAGTCCAACCCGGTAAGACACGACTTATCGCCA
CTGGCAGCAGCCACTGGTAACAGGATTAGCAGAGCGAGGTATGTAGGCGGTGCTACAGAGTTCTTGAAGT
GGTGGCCTAACTACGGCTACACTAGAAGAACAGTATTTGGTATCTGCGCTCTGCTGAAGCCAGTTACCTT
CGGAAAAAGAGTTGGTAGCTCTTGATCCGGCAAACAAACCACCGCTGGTAGCGGTGGTTTTTTTGTTTGC
AAGCAGCAGATTACGCGCAGAAAAAAAGGATCTCAAGAAGATCCTTTGATCTTTTCTACGGGGTCTGACG
CTCAGTGGAACGAAAACTCACGTTAAGGGATTTTGGTCATGAGATTATCAAAAAGGATCTTCACCTAGAT
CCTTTTAAATTAAAAATGAAGTTTTAAATCAATCTAAAGTATATATGAGTAAACTTGGTCTGACAGTTAT
TAGAAAAATTCATCCAGCAGACGATAAAACGCAATACGCTGGCTATCCGGTGCCGCAATGCCATACAGCA
CCAGAAAACGATCCGCCCATTCGCCGCCCAGTTCTTCCGCAATATCACGGGTGGCCAGCGCAATATCCTG
ATAACGATCCGCCACGCCCAGACGGCCGCAATCAATAAAGCCGCTAAAACGGCCATTTTCCACCATAATG
TTCGGCAGGCACGCATCACCATGGGTCACCACCAGATCTTCGCCATCCGGCATGCTCGCTTTCAGACGCG
CAAACAGCTCTGCCGGTGCCAGGCCCTGATGTTCTTCATCCAGATCATCCTGATCCACCAGGCCCGCTTC
CATACGGGTACGCGCACGTTCAATACGATGTTTCGCCTGATGATCAAACGGACAGGTCGCCGGGTCCAGG
GTATGCAGACGACGCATGGCATCCGCCATAATGCTCACTTTTTCTGCCGGCGCCAGATGGCTAGACAGCA
GATCCTGACCCGGCACTTCGCCCAGCAGCAGCCAATCACGGCCCGCTTCGGTCACCACATCCAGCACCGC
CGCACACGGAACACCGGTGGTGGCCAGCCAGCTCAGACGCGCCGCTTCATCCTGCAGCTCGTTCAGCGCA
CCGCTCAGATCGGTTTTCACAAACAGCACCGGACGACCCTGCGCGCTCAGACGAAACACCGCCGCATCAG
AGCAGCCAATGGTCTGCTGCGCCCAATCATAGCCAAACAGACGTTCCACCCACGCTGCCGGGCTACCCGC
ATGCAGGCCATCCTGTTCAATCATACTCTTCCTTTTTCAATATTATTGAAGCATTTATCAGGGTTATTGT
CTCATGAGCGGATACATATTTGAATGTATTTAGAAAAATAAACAAATAGGGGTTCCGCGCACATTTCCCC
GAAAAGTGCCAC
