>Addgene plasmid #123542 | pMK-psbA-rbcL chimeric 5'UTR (R delta 5'SL) | depositor partial sequence | sequence record 235707 | psbA-rbcL chimeric 5'UTR (R delta 5'SL)
ATGTATTTGGCAAATCAAATACCATGCTAGTGTGCTTGGGAGTCCCTGATGATTAAATAAACCAAGATTT
TACC
